Addgene plasmid #177311: pRSF-G1TFAKRS
Purpose: tRNA synthetase/tRNA pair for the in vivo incorporation of N6-(trifluoroacetyl)-L-lysine (TFA-Lys) into proteins in E. coli in response to the amber (TAG) codon
Depositing lab: Thomas Huber. Depositing organization: Australian National University. Publication: Through-Space Scalar (19)F-(19)F Couplings between Fluorinated Noncanonical Amino Acids for the Detection of Specific Contacts in Proteins. Orton HW, Qianzhu H, Abdelkader EH, Habel EI, Tan YJ, Frkic RL, Jackson CJ, Huber T, Otting G. J Am Chem Soc. 2021 Nov 15. doi: 10.1021/jacs.1c10104. PubMed 34780162.
Backbone
  Vector backbone: pRSF
  Backbone size w/o insert (bp): 2452
  Total vector size (bp): 3274
  Vector type: Bacterial Expression
Growth in bacteria
  Bacterial resistance: Kanamycin, 50 μg/mL
  Growth temperature: 37°C
  Growth strain: DH5alpha
  Copy number: High Copy
Gene/Insert
  Gene/Insert name: tRNA synthetase (alt name: G1TFAKRS)
  Species: Methanogenic archaeon ISO4-G1
  Insert size (bp): 822
  Promoter: T7
  Cloning method: Ligation Independent Cloning
  Sequencing primers: 5′ TAATACGACTCACTATAGGG; 3′ GCTAGTTATTGCTCAGCGG
Terms and licenses: Academic/Nonprofit Terms; Industry Terms: Not Available to Industry
How to cite: pRSF-G1TFAKRS was a gift from Thomas Huber (Addgene plasmid # 177311 ; http://n2t.net/addgene:177311 ; RRID:Addgene_177311)
