[The description below was written by a language model from this plasmid's Addgene catalogue record and pLannotate feature annotations shown in this document.]
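Description:
pRSF-G1TFAKRS is a compact (about 3.3 kb) bacterial expression plasmid built on a pRSF backbone for genetic code expansion in E. coli. It replicates from the RSF1030 origin, which is compatible with other common origins, so the plasmid can be co-maintained with a second plasmid such as one encoding the target protein. The record lists it as high copy. Selection is by kanamycin, through an aph(3')-Ia aminoglycoside phosphotransferase gene that the annotation places downstream of a bla (AmpR) promoter.

The payload is an 822 bp insert encoding G1TFAKRS, an aminoacyl-tRNA synthetase from the methanogenic archaeon ISO4-G1. It was introduced by ligation-independent cloning. The gene sits in a standard T7 cassette: a T7 promoter (preceded by a short annotated tet promoter fragment), the efficient T7 gene 10 ribosome binding site, the synthetase open reading frame, and a T7 terminator. Expression therefore relies on a host that supplies T7 RNA polymerase. A short fragment annotated as the T7 gene 10B-derived SET1 solubility tag lies just upstream of the terminator, but the record does not say whether it is fused to the synthetase.

The stated purpose is to provide a synthetase/tRNA pair that incorporates N6-(trifluoroacetyl)-L-lysine (TFA-Lys) site-specifically at amber (TAG) codons in vivo. The automated feature table does not annotate the suppressor tRNA gene or its promoter, so its position and regulation cannot be given from the record. The associated publication title indicates use of fluorinated noncanonical amino acids as 19F NMR probes for detecting specific contacts within proteins.
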