Features (pLannotate 1.2.2; 8 found; start..end, strand, type, name):
    164..979     -  CDS            KanR: aminoglycoside phosphotransferase; aph(3')-Ia; confers resistance to kanamycin in bacteria or G418 (Geneticin®) in eukaryotes
    980..1071    -  promoter       AmpR promoter: bla
   1120..1144    +  promoter       tet promoter (fragment): E. coli promoter for tetracycline efflux protein gene
   1154..1172    +  promoter       T7 promoter: promoter for bacteriophage T7 RNA polymerase
   1204..1226    +  RBS            RBS: efficient ribosome binding site from bacteriophage T7 gene 10 (Olins and Rangwala, 1989)
   2088..2137    +  CDS            SET1 (fragment): solubility-enhancement tag derived from T7 phage gene 10B
   2145..2192    +  terminator     T7 terminator: transcription terminator for bacteriophage T7 RNA polymerase
   2673..148     -  rep_origin     RSF ori (across the origin): Plasmids containing the RSF 1030 origin of replication can be propagated in E. coli cells that contain additional plasmids with compatible origins.
>Addgene plasmid #177311 | pRSF-G1TFAKRS | addgene full sequence | sequence record 348119 | Addgene NGS Result
AGTGCGGTCCTCCAACCCACTTACCTTGGTTCAAAGAGTTGGTAGCTCAGCGAACCTTGAGAAAACCACC
GTTGGTAGCGGTGGTTTTTCTTTATTTATGAGATGATGAATCAATCGGTCTATCAAGTCAACGAACAGCT
ATTCCGTTGAACTGTGGTACGCGTTAGAAAAACTCATCGAGCATCAAATGAAACTGCAATTTATTCATAT
CAGGATTATCAATACCATATTTTTGAAAAAGCCGTTTCTGTAATGAAGGAGAAAACTCACCGAGGCAGTT
CCATAGGATGGCAAGATCCTGGTATCGGTCTGCGATTCCGACTCGTCCAACATCAATACAACCTATTAAT
TTCCCCTCGTCAAAAATAAGGTTATCAAGTGAGAAATCACCATGAGTGACGACTGAATCCGGTGAGAATG
GCAAAAGTTTATGCATTTCTTTCCAGACTTGTTCAACAGGCCAGCCATTACGCTCGTCATCAAAATCACT
CGCATCAACCAAACCGTTATTCATTCGTGATTGCGCCTGAGCGAGACGAAATACGCGGTCGCTGTTAAAA
GGACAATTACAAACAGGAATCGAATGCAACCGGCGCAGGAACACTGCCAGCGCATCAACAATATTTTCAC
CTGAATCAGGATATTCTTCTAATACCTGGAATGCTGTTTTCCCGGGGATCGCAGTGGTGAGTAACCATGC
ATCATCAGGAGTACGGATAAAATGCTTGATGGTCGGAAGAGGCATAAATTCCGTCAGCCAGTTTAGTCTG
ACCATCTCATCTGTAACATCATTGGCAACGCTACCTTTGCCATGTTTCAGAAACAACTCTGGCGCATCGG
GCTTCCCATACAATCGATAGATTGTCGCACCTGATTGCCCGACATTATCGCGAGCCCATTTATACCCATA
TAAATCAGCATCCATGTTGGAATTTAATCGCGGCCTAGAGCAAGACGTTTCCCGTTGAATATGGCTCATA
CTCTTCCTTTTTCAATATTATTGAAGCATTTATCAGGGTTATTGTCTCATGAGCGGATACATATTTGAAT
GTATTTAGAAAAATAAACAAATAGGCATGCAGCGCTTGACTTGACGGGACGGCGTTGTAATTCTCATGTT
TGACAGCTTATCATCGATAAGCTTGGTACCCAATAATACGACTCACTATAGGGAGACCACAACGGTTTCC
CTCTAGAAATAATTTTGTTTAACTTTAAGAAGGAGATATACATATGGTGGTGAAATTTACCGATAGCCAG
ATTCAGCATCTGATGGAATATGGTGATAATGATTGGAGCGAAGCCGAATTTGAAGATGCAGCAGCACGTG
ATAAAGAATTTAGCAGCCAGTTTAGCAAACTGAAAAGCGCCAATGATAAAGGCCTGAAAGATGTTATTGC
AAATCCGCGTAATGATCTGACCGATCTGGAAAACAAAATTCGCGAAAAACTGGCAGCCCGTGGTTTTATT
GAAGTTCATACCCCGATTTTTGTGAGCAAAAGCGCACTGGCAAAAATGACCATTACCGAAGATCATCCGC
TGTTCAAACAGGTGTTTTGGATTGATGATAAACGTGCACTGCGTCCGATGCATGCAATGAATATTTTGAA
AGTTATGCGTGAACTGCGCGATCATACCAAAGGTCCGGTTAAAATCTTTGAAATTGGTAGCTGCTTTCGC
AAAGAAAGCAAAAGCAGTACCCATCTGGAAGAATTTACCATGCTGAACCTGGCCGAAATGGGTCCTGATG
GTGATCCGATGGAACATCTGAAAATGTATATTGGCGATATCATGGATGCCGTTGGTGTTGAATATACCAC
CAGTCGTGAAGAATCAGATGTTTGGGTTGAAACCCTGGACGTGGAAATTAATGGCACCGAAGTTGCAAGC
GGTTGTGTTGGTCCGCATAAACTGGATCCGGCACATGATGTGCATGAACCGTGGGCAGGTATTGGTTTTG
GTCTGGAACGTCTGCTGATGCTGAAAAATGGTAAAAGCAATGCACGCAAAACCGGCAAAAGTATTACCTA
TCTGAATGGCTACAAACTGGATTAAGAATTCGAGCTCCCGGGTACCAGATAGATCCGGCTGCTAACAAAG
CCCGAAAGGAAGCTGAGTTGGCTGCTGCCACCGCTGAGCAATAACTAGCATAACCCCTTGGGGCCTCTAA
ACGGGTCTTGAGGGGTTTTTTGGTTTGTGAGCTCCCGTAATTCCGCTTCGCAACATGTGAGCACCGGTTT
ATTGACTACCGGAAGCAGTGTGACCGTGTGCTTCTCAAATGCCTGAGGCCAGTTTGCTCAGGCTCTCCCC
GTGGAGGTAATAATTGACGATATGATCAGTGCACGGCTAACTAAGCGGCCTGCTGACTTTCTCGCCGATC
AAAAGGCATTTTGCTATTAAGGGATTGACGAGGGCGTATCTGCGCAGTAAGATGCGCCCCGCATTGGAGG
GCGCTCCGGCGAGCAAACGGGTCTCTAAAACCTGTAAGCGGGGTTCGACCCCCCGGCCTTTCGCCAAATT
CGAAAAGCCTGCTCAACGAGCAGGCTTTTTTGCATGCTCGAGCAGCTCAGGGTCGAATTTGCTTTCGAAT
TTCTGCCATTCATCCGCTTATTATCACTTATTCAGGCGTAGCAACCAGGCGTTTAAGGGCACCAATAACT
GCCTTAAAAAAACTTCCGCTTCCTCGCTCACTGACTCGCTACGCTCGGTCGTTCGACTGCGGCGAGCGGT
GTCAGCTCACTCAAAAGCGGTAATACGGTTATCCACAGAATCAGGGGATAAAGCCGGAAAGAACATGTGA
GCAAAAAGCAAAGCACCGGAAGAAGCCAACGCCGCAGGCGTTTTTCCATAGGCTCCGCCCCCCTGACGAG
CATCACAAAAATCGACGCTCAAGCCAGAGGTGGCGAAACCCGACAGGACTATAAAGATACCAGGCGTTTC
CCCCTGGAAGCTCCCTCGTGCGCTCTCCTGTTCCGACCCTGCCGCTTACCGGATACCTGTCCGCCTTTCT
CCCTTCGGGAAGCGTGGCGCTTTCTCATAGCTCACGCTGTTGGTATCTCAGTTCGGTGTAGGTCGTTCGC
TCCAAGCTGGGCTGTGTGCACGAACCCCCCGTTCAGCCCGACCGCTGCGCCTTATCCGGTAACTATCGTC
TTGAGTCCAACCCGGTAAGACACGACTTATCGCCACTGGCAGCAGCCATTGGTAACTGATTTAGAGGACT
TTGTCTTGAAGTTATGCACCTGTTAAGGCTAAACTGAAAGAACAGATTTTGGTG
